Addgene plasmid #124404: Gal4-TET1-878-911-I894A(pL84)
Purpose: Gal4/VP16 luciferase reporter assay. Gal4 DBD fusion of TET1 SID with I894A mutation.
Depositing lab: Shaun Cowley. Depositing organization: University of Leicester. Publication: Sin3A recruits Tet1 to the PAH1 domain via a highly conserved Sin3-Interaction Domain. Chandru A, Bate N, Vuister GW, Cowley SM. Sci Rep. 2018 Oct 2;8(1):14689. doi: 10.1038/s41598-018-32942-w. PubMed 30279502.
Backbone
  Vector backbone: pLeicester 84
  Backbone manufacturer: University of Leicester
  Vector type: Mammalian Expression
Growth in bacteria
  Bacterial resistance: Ampicillin, 100 μg/mL
  Growth temperature: 37°C
  Growth strain: DH5alpha
  Copy number: Unknown
Gene/Insert
  Gene/Insert name: Gal4-TET1-878-911(I894A mutation)
  Species: H. sapiens (human)
  Insert size (bp): 228
  Mutation: I894A
  Entrez Gene: TET1 (a.k.a. CXXC6, LCX, bA119F7.1)
  Tag / fusion protein: gal4 dna binding domain (N terminal on backbone)
Terms and licenses: Academic/Nonprofit Terms; Industry Terms: Not Available to Industry
How to cite: Gal4-TET1-878-911-I894A(pL84) was a gift from Shaun Cowley (Addgene plasmid # 124404 ; http://n2t.net/addgene:124404 ; RRID:Addgene_124404)
