[The description below was written by a language model from this plasmid's Addgene catalogue record and pLannotate feature annotations shown in this document.]
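Description:
Gal4-TET1-878-911-I894A(pL84) is a mammalian expression plasmid of about 5 kb built on the pLeicester 84 backbone. It produces a fusion of the yeast GAL4 DNA-binding domain to a short segment of human TET1 (residues 878–911), the region described in the record as the Sin3-interaction domain (SID), carrying an I894A substitution. In bacteria the plasmid is maintained through a high-copy ColE1/pUC-type origin and selected with ampicillin via the β-lactamase gene. Small fragments of lacI, rop, bom and lacZα in the annotation appear to be remnants of the cloning vector's ancestry rather than functional elements.

Expression is driven by the human CMV immediate-early enhancer and promoter, with a T7 promoter lying just upstream of the coding region. The GAL4 DNA-binding domain sits at the N terminus and is followed by a TEV protease recognition site. The TET1 insert itself was not picked up as a named feature, but presumably occupies the unannotated stretch after the TEV site. Downstream, the SV40 small t intron and flanking early-region fragments, together with the SV40 polyadenylation signal, provide transcript processing. The annotated T antigen pieces and the SV40 NLS lie within this 3′ cassette and are probably not translated as part of the fusion. An SV40 origin is also present, which would permit episomal replication in cells expressing large T antigen.

According to the record, the construct is intended for Gal4/VP16 luciferase reporter assays, a mammalian two-hybrid format in which the Gal4-tethered TET1 peptide is tested against a VP16-fused partner. Given the associated study of Sin3A recruiting Tet1 via its PAH1 domain, the I894A mutant likely probes the contribution of this residue to that interaction, though the record does not state the mutation's effect.
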