Features (pLannotate 1.2.2; 21 found; start..end, strand, type, name):
      1..380     +  enhancer       CMV enhancer: human cytomegalovirus immediate early enhancer
    381..584     +  promoter       CMV promoter: human cytomegalovirus (CMV) immediate early promoter
    580..613     +  LTR            5' LTR (truncated) (fragment): truncated 5' long terminal repeat (LTR) from HIV-1
    629..647     +  promoter       T7 promoter: promoter for bacteriophage T7 RNA polymerase
    680..1120    +  CDS            GAL4 DNA binding domain: DNA binding domain of the GAL4 transcriptional activator; Saccharomyces cerevisiae GAL4 (truncated)
   1142..1162    +  CDS            TEV site: tobacco etch virus (TEV) protease recognition and cleavage site
   1317..1391    +  CDS            small t antigen (fragment): SV40 (simian virus 40) small t antigen
   1393..1458    +  intron         small t intron: SV40 (simian virus 40) small t antigen intron
   1588..1608    +  CDS            SV40 NLS: nuclear localization signal of SV40 (simian virus 40) large T antigen
   1615..1749    +  CDS            LT_POVHA (fragment): Protein inferred from homology: Swiss-Prot protein existence level 3. Isoform large T antigen is a key early protein essential for both driving viral replication and inducing cellular transformation. Plays a role in viral genome replication by driving entry of quiescent cells into the cell cycle and by autoregulating the synthesis of viral early mRNA. Displays highly oncogenic activities by corrupting the host cellular checkpoint mechanisms that guard cell division and the transcription, replication, and repair of DNA. Participates in the modulation of cellular gene expression preceeding viral
   1774..1857    +  CDS            large T antigen (fragment): large T antigen from SV40 (simian virus 40)
   1880..2014    +  polyA_signal   SV40 poly(A) signal: SV40 polyadenylation signal
   2363..2461    -  CDS            VP1_POVMP (fragment): Experimental evidence at protein level: Swiss-Prot protein existence level 1. Forms an icosahedral capsid with a T=7 symmetry and a 40 nm diameter. The capsid is composed of 72 pentamers linked to each other by disulfide bonds and associated with VP2 or VP3 proteins. Interacts with terminal alpha(2,3)-linked sialic acids on the cell surface to provide virion attachment to target cell. This attachment induces virion internalization predominantly through caveolin-mediated endocytosis. Once attached, the virion is internalized by caveolin- mediated endocytosis and traffics to the endoplasmic reti
   2472..2606    +  rep_origin     SV40 ori: SV40 origin of replication
   2605..2659    -  CDS            lacI (fragment): lac repressor; lacI; The lac repressor binds to the lac operator to inhibit transcription in E. coli. This inhibition can be relieved by adding lactose or isopropyl-β-D-thiogalactopyranoside (IPTG).
   2842..3430    -  rep_origin     ori: high-copy-number ColE1/pMB1/pBR322/pUC origin of replication
   3601..4461    -  CDS            AmpR: β-lactamase; bla; confers resistance to ampicillin, carbenicillin, and related antibiotics
   4462..4566    -  promoter       AmpR promoter: bla
   4661..4696    +  CDS            rop (fragment): Rop protein, which maintains plasmids at low copy number; rop
   4798..4897    +  misc_feature   bom (fragment): basis of mobility region from pBR322
   4903..4970    -  CDS            lacZα (fragment): LacZα fragment of β-galactosidase; lacZ fragment
>Addgene plasmid #124404 | Gal4-TET1-878-911-I894A(pL84) | addgene full sequence | sequence record 245291 | Addgene NGS Result
GACATTGATTATTGACTAGTTATTAATAGTAATCAATTACGGGGTCATTAGTTCATAGCCCATATATGGA
GTTCCGCGTTACATAACTTACGGTAAATGGCCCGCCTGGCTGACCGCCCAACGACCCCCGCCCATTGACG
TCAATAATGACGTATGTTCCCATAGTAACGCCAATAGGGACTTTCCATTGACGTCAATGGGTGGAGTATT
TACGGTAAACTGCCCACTTGGCAGTACATCAAGTGTATCATATGCCAAGTACGCCCCCTATTGACGTCAA
TGACGGTAAATGGCCCGCCTGGCATTATGCCCAGTACATGACCTTATGGGACTTTCCTACTTGGCAGTAC
ATCTACGTATTAGTCATCGCTATTACCATGGTGATGCGGTTTTGGCAGTACATCAATGGGCGTGGATAGC
GGTTTGACTCACGGGGATTTCCAAGTCTCCACCCCATTGACGTCAATGGGAGTTTGTTTTGGCACCAAAA
TCAACGGGACTTTCCAAAATGTCGTAACAACTCCGCCCCATTGACGCAAATGGGCGGTAGGCGTGTACGG
TGGGAGGTCTATATAAGCAGAGCTCTCTGGCTAACTAGAGAACCCACTGCTTACTGGCTTATCGAAATTA
ATACGACTCACTATAGGGAGACCCAAGCTTGAAGCAAGCCTCCTGAAAGATGAAGCTACTGTCTTCTATC
GAACAAGCATGCGATATTTGCCGACTTAAAAAGCTCAAGTGCTCCAAAGAAAAACCGAAGTGCGCCAAGT
GTCTGAAGAACAACTGGGAGTGTCGCTACTCTCCCAAAACCAAAAGGTCTCCGCTGACTAGGGCACATCT
GACAGAAGTGGAATCAAGGCTAGAAAGACTGGAACAGCTATTTCTACTGATTTTTCCTCGAGAAGACCTT
GACATGATTTTGAAAATGGATTCTTTACAGGATATAAAAGCATTGTTAACAGGATTATTTGTACAAGATA
ATGTGAATAAAGATGCCGTCACAGATAGATTGGCTTCAGTGGAGACTGATATGCCTCTAACATTGAGACA
GCATAGAATAAGTGCGACATCATCATCGGAAGAGAGTAGTAACAAAGGTCAAAGACAGTTGACTGTATCG
CCGGAGTTCGGTACCGGCTCCGAAAACCTGTATTTTCAGGGCGCCCTCTTATCGTTAATGAAAGATAGGA
GATTAACATTGGAGCAAGTGGTAGCCGCCGAGGCCCTGACTCAACTCTCAGAAGCCCCATCAGAGAATTC
CTCCCCATGAAATTCGAGCTCCGTCGGATCCTGGCCAGCTAGCTAGGTAGCTAGAGGATCTTTGTGAAGG
AACCTTACTTCTGTGGTGTGACATAATTGGACAAACTACCTACAGAGATTTAAAGCTCTAAGGTAAATAT
AAAATTTTTAAGTGTATAATGTGTTAAACTACTGATTCTAATTGTTTGTGTATTTTAGATTCCAACCTAT
GGAACTGATGAATGGGAGCAGTGGTGGAATGCCTTTAATGAGGAAAACCTGTTTTGCTCAGAAGAAATGC
CATCTAGTGATGATGAGGCTACTGCTGACTCTCAACATTCTACTCCTCCAAAAAAGAAGAGAAAGGTAGA
AGACCCCAAGGACTTTCCTTCAGAATTGCTAAGTTTTTTGAGTCATGCTGTGTTTAGTAATAGAACTCTT
GCTTGCTTTGCTATTTACACCACAAAGGAAAAAGCTGCACTGCTATACAAGAAAATTATGGAAAAATATT
TGATGTATAGTGCCTTGACTAGAGATCATAATCAGCCATACCACATTTGTAGAGGTTTTACTTGCTTTAA
AAAACCTCCCACACCTCCCCCTGAACCTGAAACATAAAATGAATGCAATTGTTGTTGTTAACTTGTTTAT
TGCAGCTTATAATGGTTACAAATAAAGCAATAGCATCACAAATTTCACAAATAAAGCATTTTTTTCACTG
CATTCTAGTTGTGGTTTGTCCAAACTCATCAATGTATCTTATCATGTCTGGATCAGCTTCAGAAGATGGC
GGAGGGCCTCCAACACAGTAATTTTCCTCCCGACTCTTAAAATAGAAAATGTCAAGTCAGTTAAGCAGGA
AGTGACTAACTGACCGCAGCTGGCCGTGCGACATCCTCTTTTAATTAGTTGCTAGGCAACTGCCCTCCAG
AGGGCAGTGTGGTTTTGCAAGAGGAAGCAAAAAGCCTCTCCACCCAGGCCTAGAATGTTTCCACCCAATC
ATTACTATGACAACAGCTGTTTTTTTTAGTATTAAGCAGAGGCCGGGGGCCCCTGGCCTCCGCTTACTCT
GGAGAAAAAGAAGAGAGGCATTGTAGAGGCTTCCAGAGGCAACTTGTCAAAACAGGACTGCTTCTATTTC
TGTCACACTGTCTGGCCCTGTCACAAGGTCCAGCACCTCCATACCCCCTTTAATAAGCAGTTTGGGAACG
GGTGCGGGTCTTACTCCGCCCATCCCGCCCCTAACTCCGCCCAGTTCCGCCCATTCTCCGCCCCATGGCT
GACTAATTTTTTTTATTTATGCAGAGGCCGAGGCCGCCTCGGCCTCTGAGCTATTCCAGAAGTAGTGAGG
AGGCTTTTTTGGAGGCTGCATTAATGAATCGGCCAACGCGCGGGGAGAGGCGGTTTGCGTATTGGGCGCT
CTTCCGCTTCCTCGCTCACTGACTCGCTGCGCTCGGTCGTTCGGCTGCGGCGAGCGGTATCAGCTCACTC
AAAGGCGGTAATACGGTTATCCACAGAATCAGGGGATAACGCAGGAAAGAACATGTGAGCAAAAGGCCAG
CAAAAGGCCAGGAACCGTAAAAAGGCCGCGTTGCTGGCGTTTTTCCATAGGCTCCGCCCCCCTGACGAGC
ATCACAAAAATCGACGCTCAAGTCAGAGGTGGCGAAACCCGACAGGACTATAAAGATACCAGGCGTTTCC
CCCTGGAAGCTCCCTCGTGCGCTCTCCTGTTCCGACCCTGCCGCTTACCGGATACCTGTCCGCCTTTCTC
CCTTCGGGAAGCGTGGCGCTTTCTCATAGCTCACGCTGTAGGTATCTCAGTTCGGTGTAGGTCGTTCGCT
CCAAGCTGGGCTGTGTGCACGAACCCCCCGTTCAGCCCGACCGCTGCGCCTTATCCGGTAACTATCGTCT
TGAGTCCAACCCGGTAAGACACGACTTATCGCCACTGGCAGCAGCCACTGGTAACAGGATTAGCAGAGCG
AGGTATGTAGGCGGTGCTACAGAGTTCTTGAAGTGGTGGCCTAACTACGGCTACACTAGAAGAACAGTAT
TTGGTATCTGCGCTCTGCTGAAGCCAGTTACCTTCGGAAAAAGAGTTGGTAGCTCTTGATCCGGCAAACA
AACCACCGCTGGTAGCGGTGGTTTTTTTGTTTGCAAGCAGCAGATTACGCGCAGAAAAAAAGGATCTCAA
GAAGATCCTTTGATCTTTTCTACGGGGTCTGACGCTCAGTGGAACGAAAACTCACGTTAAGGGATTTTGG
TCATGAGATTATCAAAAAGGATCTTCACCTAGATCCTTTTAAATTAAAAATGAAGTTTTAAATCAATCTA
AAGTATATATGAGTAAACTTGGTCTGACAGTTACCAATGCTTAATCAGTGAGGCACCTATCTCAGCGATC
TGTCTATTTCGTTCATCCATAGTTGCCTGACTCCCCGTCGTGTAGATAACTACGATACGGGAGGGCTTAC
CATCTGGCCCCAGTGCTGCAATGATACCGCGAGACCCACGCTCACCGGCTCCAGATTTATCAGCAATAAA
CCAGCCAGCCGGAAGGGCCGAGCGCAGAAGTGGTCCTGCAACTTTATCCGCCTCCATCCAGTCTATTAAT
TGTTGCCGGGAAGCTAGAGTAAGTAGTTCGCCAGTTAATAGTTTGCGCAACGTTGTTGCCATTGCTACAG
GCATCGTGGTGTCACGCTCGTCGTTTGGTATGGCTTCATTCAGCTCCGGTTCCCAACGATCAAGGCGAGT
TACATGATCCCCCATGTTGTGCAAAAAAGCGGTTAGCTCCTTCGGTCCTCCGATCGTTGTCAGAAGTAAG
TTGGCCGCAGTGTTATCACTCATGGTTATGGCAGCACTGCATAATTCTCTTACTGTCATGCCATCCGTAA
GATGCTTTTCTGTGACTGGTGAGTACTCAACCAAGTCATTCTGAGAATAGTGTATGCGGCGACCGAGTTG
CTCTTGCCCGGCGTCAATACGGGATAATACCGCGCCACATAGCAGAACTTTAAAAGTGCTCATCATTGGA
AAACGTTCTTCGGGGCGAAAACTCTCAAGGATCTTACCGCTGTTGAGATCCAGTTCGATGTAACCCACTC
GTGCACCCAACTGATCTTCAGCATCTTTTACTTTCACCAGCGTTTCTGGGTGAGCAAAAACAGGAAGGCA
AAATGCCGCAAAAAAGGGAATAAGGGCGACACGGAAATGTTGAATACTCATACTCTTCCTTTTTCAATAT
TATTGAAGCATTTATCAGGGTTATTGTCTCATGAGCGGATACATATTTGAATGTATTTAGAAAAATAAAC
AAATAGGGGTTCCGCGCACATTTCCCCGAAAAGTGCCACCTGACGTCTAAGAAACCATTATTATCATGAC
ATTAACCTATAAAAATAGGCGTATCACGAGGCCCTTTCGTCTCGCGCGTTTCGGTGATGACGGTGAAAAC
CTCTGACACATGCAGCTCCCGGAGACGGTCACAGCTTGTCTGTAAGCGGATGCCGGGAGCAGACAAGCCC
GTCAGGGCGCGTCAGCGGGTGTTGGCGGGTGTCGGGGCTGGCTTAACTATGCGGCATCAGAGCAGATTGT
ACTGAGAGTGCACCATATGCGGTGTGAAATACCGCACAGATGCGTAAGGAGAAAATACCGCATCAGGCGC
CATTCGCCATTCAGGCTGCGCAACTGTTGGGAAGGGCGATCGGTGCGGGCCTCTTCGCTATTACGCCAGC
GCGTT
